>Addgene plasmid #85972 | EZ-Tet-pLKO-Hygro | addgene full sequence | sequence record 243394 | Addgene NGS Result
GTAATAAATCTCTGGAACAGATTTGGAATCACACGACCTGGATGGAGTGGGACAGAGAAATTAACAATTA
CACAAGCTTAATACACTCCTTAATTGAAGAATCGCAAAACCAGCAAGAAAAGAATGAACAAGAATTATTG
GAATTAGATAAATGGGCAAGTTTGTGGAATTGGTTTAACATAACAAATTGGCTGTGGTATATAAAATTAT
TCATAATGATAGTAGGAGGCTTGGTAGGTTTAAGAATAGTTTTTGCTGTACTTTCTATAGTGAATAGAGT
TAGGCAGGGATATTCACCATTATCGTTTCAGACCCACCTCCCAACCCCGAGGGGACCCGACAGGCCCGAA
GGAATAGAAGAAGAAGGTGGAGAGAGAGACAGAGACAGATCCATTCGATTAGTGAACGGATCTCGACGGT
ATCGATCACGAGACTAGCCTCGAGCGGCCGCAATATTTGCATGTCGCTATGTGTTCTGGGAAATCACCAT
AAACGTGAAATCCCTATCAGTGATAGAGACTTATAAGTTCCCTATCAGTGATAGAGACGCTAGCGTGTTG
TAAATGAGCACACAAAATACACATGCTAAAATATTATATTCTATGACCTTTATAAAATCAACCAAAATCT
TCTTTTTAATAACTTTAGTATCAATAATTAGAATTTTTATGTTCCTTTTTGCAAACTTTTAATAAAAATG
AGCAAAATAAAAAAACGCTAGTTTTAGTAACTCGCGTTGTTTTCTTCACCTTTAATAATAGCTACTCCAC
CACTTGAATTCTCGACCTCGAGACAAATGGCAGTATTCATCCACAATTTTAAAAGAAAAGGGGGGATTGG
GGGGTACAGTGCAGGGGAAAGAATAGTAGACATAATAGCAACAGACATACAAACTAAAGAATTACAAAAA
CAAATTACAAAAATTCAAAATTTTCGGGTTTATTACAGGGACAGCAGAGATCCACTTTGGCCGCGGCTCG
AGGGGGTTGGGGTTGCGCCTTTTCCAAGGCAGCCCTGGGTTTGCGCAGGGACGCGGCTGCTCTGGGCGTG
GTTCCGGGAAACGCAGCGGCGCCGACCCTGGGTCTCGCACATTCTTCACGTCCGTTCGCAGCGTCACCCG
GATCTTCGCCGCTACCCTTGTGGGCCCCCCGGCGACGCTTCCTGCTCCGCCCCTAAGTCGGGAAGGTTCC
TTGCGGTTCGCGGCGTGCCGGACGTGACAAACGGAAGCCGCACGTCTCACTAGTACCCTCGCAGACGGAC
AGCGCCAGGGAGCAATGGCAGCGCGCCGACCGCGATGGGCTGTGGCCAATAGCGGCTGCTCAGCAGGGCG
CGCCGAGAGCAGCGGCCGGGAAGGGGCGGTGCGGGAGGCGGGGTGTGGGGCGGTAGTGTGGGCCCTGTTC
CTGCCCGCGCGGTGTTCCGCATTCTGCAAGCCTCCGGAGCGCACGTCGGCAGTCGGCTCCCTCGTTGACC
GAATCACCGACCTCTCTCCCCAGGGGGATCTGTGAGTTTGGGGACCCTTGATTGTTCTTTCTTTTTCGCT
ATTGTAAAATTCATGTTATATGGAGGGGGCAAAGTTTTCAGGGTGTTGTTTAGAATGGGAAGATGTCCCT
TGTATCACCATGGACCCTCATGATAATTTTGTTTCTTTCACTTTCTACTCTGTTGACAACCATTGTCTCC
TCTTATTTTCTTTTCATTTTCTGTAACTTTTTCGTTAAACTTTAGCTTGCATTTGTAACGAATTTTTAAA
TTCACTTTTGTTTATTTGTCAGATTGTAAGTACTTTCTCTAATCACTTTTTTTTCAAGGCAATCAGGGTA
TATTATATTGTACTTCAGCACAGTTTTAGAGAACAATTGTTATAATTAAATGATAAGGTAGAATATTTCT
GCATATAAATTCTGGCTGGCGTGGAAATATTCTTATTGGTAGAAACAACTACATCCTGGTCATCATCCTG
CCTTTCTCTTTATGGTTACAATGATATACACTGTTTGAGATGAGGATAAAATACTCTGAGTCCAAACCGG
GCCCCTCTGCTAACCATGTTCATGCCTTCTTCTTTTTCCTACAGCTCCTGGGCAACGGCTGGTTATTGTG
CTGTCTCATCATTTTGGCAAAGAATTGTAATACGACTCACTATAGGGCGAATTGATATGTCTAGATTAGA
TAAAAGTAAAGTGATTAACAGCGCATTAGAGCTGCTTAATGAGGTCGGAATCGAAGGTTTAACAACCCGT
AAACTCGCCCAGAAGCTAGGTGTAGAGCAGCCTACATTGTATTGGCATGTAAAAAATAAGCGGGCTTTGC
TCGACGCCTTAGCCATTGAGATGTTAGATAGGCACCATACTCACTTTTGCCCTTTAGAAGGGGAAAGCTG
GCAAGATTTTTTACGTAATAACGCTAAAAGTTTTAGATGTGCTTTACTAAGTCATCGCGATGGAGCAAAA
GTACATTTAGGTACACGGCCTACAGAAAAACAGTATGAAACTCTCGAAAATCAATTAGCCTTTTTATGCC
AACAAGGTTTTTCACTAGAGAATGCATTATATGCACTCAGCGCTGTGGGGCATTTTACTTTAGGTTGCGT
ATTGGAAGATCAAGAGCATCAAGTCGCTAAAGAAGAAAGGGAAACACCTACTACTGATAGTATGCCGCCA
TTATTACGACAAGCTATCGAATTATTTGATCACCAAGGTGCAGAGCCAGCCTTCTTATTCGGCCTTGAAT
TGATCATATGCGGATTAGAAAAACAACTTAAATGTGAAAGTGGGTCCGCGTACAGCGGCTCCCGGGAGTT
CTAGGGATCTGCCCCTCTCCCTCCCCCCCCCCTAACGTTACTGGCCGAAGCCGCTTGGAATAAGGCCGGT
GTGCGTTTGTCTATATGTTATTTTCCACCATATTGCCGTCTTTTGGCAATGTGAGGGCCCGGAAACCTGG
CCCTGTCTTCTTGACGAGCATTCCTAGGGGTCTTTCCCCTCTCGCCAAAGGAATGCAAGGTCTGTTGAAT
GTCGTGAAGGAAGCAGTTCCTCTGGAAGCTTCTTGAAGACAAACAACGTCTGTAGCGACCCTTTGCAGGC
AGCGGAACCCCCCACCTGGCGACAGGTGCCTCTGCGGCCAAAAGCCACGTGTATAAGATACACCTGCAAA
GGCGGCACAACCCCAGTGCCACGTTGTGAGTTGGATAGTTGTGGAAAGAGTCAAATGGCTCTCCTCAAGC
GTATTCAACAAGGGGCTGAAGGATGCCCAGAAGGTACCCCATTGTATGGGATCTGATCTGGGGCCTCGGT
GCACATGCTTTACATGTGTTTAGTCGAGGTTAAAAAAACGTCTAGGCCCCCCGAACCACGGGGACGTGGT
TTTCCTTTGAAAAACACGATGATAAGGATCCATGAAGAAGCCCGAACTCACCGCTACCAGCGTTGAAAAA
TTTCTCATCGAGAAGTTCGACAGTGTGAGCGACCTGATGCAGTTGTCGGAGGGCGAAGAGAGCCGAGCCT
TCAGCTTCGATGTCGGCGGACGCGGCTATGTACTGCGGGTGAATAGCTGCGCTGATGGCTTCTACAAAGA
CCGCTACGTGTACCGCCACTTCGCCAGCGCTGCACTACCCATCCCCGAAGTGTTGGACATCGGCGAGTTC
AGCGAGAGCCTGACATACTGCATCAGTAGACGCGCCCAAGGCGTTACTCTCCAAGACCTCCCCGAAACAG
AGCTGCCTGCTGTGTTACAGCCTGTCGCCGAAGCTATGGATGCTATTGCCGCCGCCGACCTCAGTCAAAC
CAGCGGCTTCGGCCCATTCGGGCCCCAAGGCATCGGCCAGTACACAACCTGGCGGGATTTCATTTGCGCC
ATTGCTGATCCCCATGTCTACCACTGGCAGACCGTGATGGACGACACCGTGTCCGCCAGCGTAGCTCAAG
CCCTGGACGAACTGATGCTGTGGGCCGAAGACTGTCCCGAGGTGCGCCACCTCGTCCATGCCGACTTCGG
CAGCAACAACGTCCTGACCGACAACGGCCGCATCACCGCCGTAATCGACTGGTCCGAAGCTATGTTCGGG
GACAGTCAGTACGAGGTGGCCAACATCTTCTTCTGGCGGCCCTGGCTGGCTTGCATGGAGCAGCAGACTC
GCTACTTCGAGCGCCGGCATCCCGAGCTGGCCGGCAGCCCTCGTCTGCGAGCCTACATGCTGCGCATCGG
CCTGGATCAGCTCTACCAGAGCCTCGTGGACGGCAACTTCGACGATGCTGCCTGGGCTCAAGGCCGCTGC
GATGCCATCGTCCGCAGCGGGGCCGGCACCGTCGGTCGCACACAAATCGCTCGCCGGAGCGCAGCCGTAT
GGACCGACGGCTGCGTCGAGGTGCTGGCCGACAGCGGCAACCGCCGGCCCAGTACACGACCGCGCGCTAA
GGAGGTAGGTCGAGTTTAAGACGTCGAGGTGCCCGAAGGACCGCGCACCTGGTGCATGACCCGCAAGCCC
GGTGCCTGACGCCCGCCCCACGACCCGCAGCGCCCGACCGAAAGGAGCGCACGACCCCATGCATCGGTAC
CTTTAAGACCAATGACTTACAAGGCAGCTGTAGATCTTAGCCACTTTTTAAAAGAAAAGGGGGGACTGGA
AGGGCTAATTCACTCCCAACGAAGACAAGATCTGCTTTTTGCTTGTACTGGGTCTCTCTGGTTAGACCAG
ATCTGAGCCTGGGAGCTCTCTGGCTAACTAGGGAACCCACTGCTTAAGCCTCAATAAAGCTTGCCTTGAG
TGCTTCAAGTAGTGTGTGCCCGTCTGTTGTGTGACTCTGGTAACTAGAGATCCCTCAGACCCTTTTAGTC
AGTGTGGAAAATCTCTAGCAGTAGTAGTTCATGTCATCTTATTATTCAGTATTTATAACTTGCAAAGAAA
TGAATATCAGAGAGTGAGAGGAACTTGTTTATTGCAGCTTATAATGGTTACAAATAAAGCAATAGCATCA
CAAATTTCACAAATAAAGCATTTTTTTCACTGCATTCTAGTTGTGGTTTGTCCAAACTCATCAATGTATC
TTATCATGTCTGGCTCTAGCTATCCCGCCCCTAACTCCGCCCATCCCGCCCCTAACTCCGCCCAGTTCCG
CCCATTCTCCGCCCCATGGCTGACTAATTTTTTTTATTTATGCAGAGGCCGAGGCCGCCTCGGCCTCTGA
GCTATTCCAGAAGTAGTGAGGAGGCTTTTTTGGAGGCCTAGGGACGTACCCAATTCGCCCTATAGTGAGT
CGTATTACGCGCGCTCACTGGCCGTCGTTTTACAACGTCGTGACTGGGAAAACCCTGGCGTTACCCAACT
TAATCGCCTTGCAGCACATCCCCCTTTCGCCAGCTGGCGTAATAGCGAAGAGGCCCGCACCGATCGCCCT
TCCCAACAGTTGCGCAGCCTGAATGGCGAATGGG
[124 nt withheld, positions 5425-5548]
C
[91 nt withheld, positions 5550-5640]
A
[49 nt withheld, positions 5642-5690]
CCTTTGACGTTGGAGTCCACGTTCTTT
[37 nt withheld, positions 5718-5754]
ACCCTATCTCGGTCTATTCTTTTGATTTATAAGGGATTTTGCCGATTTCGGCCTATTGGTTAAAAAATGA
GCTGATTTAACAAAAATTTAACGCGAATTTTAACAAAATATTAACGCTTACAATTTAGGTGGCACTTTTC
GGGGAAATGTGCGCGGAACCCCTATTTGTTTATTTTTCTAAATACATTCAAATATGTATCCGCTCATGAG
ACAATAACCCTGATAAATGCTTCAATAATATTGAAAAAGGAAGAGTATGAGTATTCAACATTTCCGTGTC
GCCCTTATTCCCTTTTTTGCGGCATTTTGCCTTCCTGTTTTTGCTCACCCAGAAACGCTGGTGAAAGTAA
AAGATGCTGAAGATCAGTTGGGTGCACGAGTGGGTTACATCGAACTGGATCTCAACAGCGGTAAGATCCT
TGAGAGTTTTCGCCCCGAAGAACGTTTTCCAATGATGAGCACTTTTAAAGTTCTGCTATGTGGCGCGGTA
TTATCCCGTATTGACGCCGGGCAAGAGCAACTCGGTCGCCGCATACACTATTCTCAGAATGACTTGGTTG
AGTACTCACCAGTCACAGAAAAGCATCTTACGGATGGCATGACAGTAAGAGAATTATGCAGTGCTGCCAT
AACCATGAGTGATAACACTGCGGCCAACTTACTTCTGACAACGATCGGAGGACCGAAGGAGCTAACCGCT
TTTTTGCACAACATGGGGGATCATGTAACTCGCCTTGATCGTTGGGAACCGGAGCTGAATGAAGCCATAC
CAAACGACGAGCGTGACACCACGATGCCTGTAGCAATGGCAACAACGTTGCGCAAACTATTAACTGGCGA
ACTACTTACTCTAGCTTCCCGGCAACAATTAATAGACTGGATGGAGGCGGATAAAGTTGCAGGACCACTT
CTGCGCTCGGCCCTTCCGGCTGGCTGGTTTATTGCTGATAAATCTGGAGCCGGTGAGCGTGGGTCTCGCG
GTATCATTGCAGCACTGGGGCCAGATGGTAAGCCCTCCCGTATCGTAGTTATCTACACGACGGGGAGTCA
GGCAACTATGGATGAACGAAATAGACAGATCGCTGAGATAGGTGCCTCACTGATTAAGCATTGGTAACTG
TCAGACCAAGTTTACTCATATATACTTTAGATTGATTTAAAACTTCATTTTTAATTTAAAAGGATCTAGG
TGAAGATCCTTTTTGATAATCTCATGACCAAAATCCCTTAACGTGAGTTTTCGTTCCACTGAGCGTCAGA
CCCCGTAGAAAAGATCAAAGGATCTTCTTGAGATCCTTTTTTTCTGCGCGTAATCTGCTGCTTGCAAACA
AAAAAACCACCGCTACCAGCGGTGGTTTGTTTGCCGGATCAAGAGCTACCAACTCTTTTTCCGAAGGTAA
CTGGCTTCAGCAGAGCGCAGATACCAAATACTGTTCTTCTAGTGTAGCCGTAGTTAGGCCACCACTTCAA
GAACTCTGTAGCACCGCCTACATACCTCGCTCTGCTAATCCTGTTACCAGTGGCTGCTGCCAGTGGCGAT
AAGTCGTGTCTTACCGGGTTGGACTCAAGACGATAGTTACCGGATAAGGCGCAGCGGTCGGGCTGAACGG
GGGGTTCGTGCACACAGCCCAGCTTGGAGCGAACGACCTACACCGAACTGAGATACCTACAGCGTGAGCT
ATGAGAAAGCGCCACGCTTCCCGAAGGGAGAAAGGCGGACAGGTATCCGGTAAGCGGCAGGGTCGGAACA
GGAGAGCGCACGAGGGAGCTTCCAGGGGGAAACGCCTGGTATCTTTATAGTCCTGTCGGGTTTCGCCACC
TCTGACTTGAGCGTCGATTTTTGTGATGCTCGTCAGGGGGGCGGAGCCTATGGAAAAACGCCAGCAACGC
GGCCTTTTTACGGTTCCTGGCCTTTTGCTGGCCTTTTGCTCACATGTTCTTTCCTGCGTTATCCCCTGAT
TCTGTGGATAACCGTATTACCGCCTTTGAGTGAGCTGATACCGCTCGCCGCAGCCGAACGACCGAGCGCA
GCGAGTCAGTGAGCGAGGAAGCGGAAGAGCGCCCAATACGCAAACCGCCTCTCCCCGCGCGTTGGCCGAT
TCATTAATGCAGCTGGCACGACAGGTTTCCCGACTGGAAAGCGGGCAGTGAGCGCAACGCAATTAATGTG
AGTTAGCTCACTCATTAGGCACCCCAGGCTTTACACTTTATGCTTCCGGCTCGTATGTTGTGTGGAATTG
TGAGCGGATAACAATTTCACACAGGAAACAGCTATGACCATGATTACGCCAAGCGCGCAATTAACCCTCA
CTAAAGGGAACAAAAGCTGGAGCTGCAAGCTTAATGTAGTCTTATGCAATACTCTTGTAGTCTTGCAACA
TGGTAACGATGAGTTAGCAACATGCCTTACAAGGAGAGAAAAAGCACCGTGCATGCCGATTGGTGGAAGT
AAGGTGGTACGATCGTGCCTTATTAGGAAGGCAACAGACGGGTCTGACATGGATTGGACGAACCACTGAA
TTGCCGCATTGCAGAGATATTGTATTTAAGTGCCTAGCTCGATACATAAACGGGTCTCTCTGGTTAGACC
AGATCTGAGCCTGGGAGCTCTCTGGCTAACTAGGGAACCCACTGCTTAAGCCTCAATAAAGCTTGCCTTG
AGTGCTTCAAGTAGTGTGTGCCCGTCTGTTGTGTGACTCTGGTAACTAGAGATCCCTCAGACCCTTTTAG
TCAGTGTGGAAAATCTCTAGCAGTGGCGCCCGAACAGGGACTTGAAAGCGAAAGGGAAACCAGAGGAGCT
CTCTCGACGCAGGACTCGGCTTGCTGAAGCGCGCACGGCAAGAGGCGAGGGGCGGCGACTGGTGAGTACG
CCAAAAATTTTGACTAGCGGAGGCTAGAAGGAGAGAGATGGGTGCGAGAGCGTCAGTATTAAGCGGGGGA
GAATTAGATCGCGATGGGAAAAAATTCGGTTAAGGCCAGGGGGAAAGAAAAAATATAAATTAAAACATAT
AGTATGGGCAAGCAGGGAGCTAGAACGATTCGCAGTTAATCCTGGCCTGTTAGAAACATCAGAAGGCTGT
AGACAAATACTGGGACAGCTACAACCATCCCTTCAGACAGGATCAGAAGAACTTAGATCATTATATAATA
CAGTAGCAACCCTCTATTGTGTGCATCAAAGGATAGAGATAAAAGACACCAAGGAAGCTTTAGACAAGAT
AGAGGAAGAGCAAAACAAAAGTAAGACCACCGCACAGCAAGCGGCCGCTGATCTTCAGACCTGGAGGAGG
AGATATGAGGGACAATTGGAGAAGTGAATTATATAAATATAAAGTAGTAAAAATTGAACCATTAGGAGTA
GCACCCACCAAGGCAAAGAGAAGAGTGGTGCAGAGAGAAAAAAGAGCAGTGGGAATAGGAGCTTTGTTCC
TTGGGTTCTTGGGAGCAGCAGGAAGCACTATGGGCGCAGCGTCAATGACGCTGACGGTACAGGCCAGACA
ATTATTGTCTGGTATAGTGCAGCAGCAGAACAATTTGCTGAGGGCTATTGAGGCGCAACAGCATCTGTTG
CAACTCACAGTCTGGGGCATCAAGCAGCTCCAGGCAAGAATCCTGGCTGTGGAAAGATACCTAAAGGATC
AACAGCTCCTGGGGATTTGGGGTTGCTCTGGAAAACTCATTTGCACCACTGCTGTGCCTTGGAATGCTAG
TTGGA
Features (pLannotate 1.2.2; 30 found; start..end, strand, type, name):
      3..413     +  CDS            env (fragment): ENV_HV1H2 - Experimental evidence at protein level: Swiss-Prot protein existence level 1. [Transmembrane protein gp41]: Acts as a class I viral fusion protein. Under the current model, the protein has at least 3 conformational states: pre-fusion native state, pre-hairpin intermediate state, and post-fusion hairpin state. During fusion of viral and target intracellular membranes, the coiled coil regions (heptad repeats) assume a trimer-of-hairpins structure, positioning the fusion peptide in close proximity to the C-terminal region of the ectodomain. The formation of this structure appears to d
    453..547     +  promoter       H1-2O2 promoter: doxycycline-inducible variant of the human H1 RNA promoter (Henriksen et al., 2007)
    817..934     +  misc_feature   cPPT/CTS: central polypurine tract and central termination sequence of HIV-1
    983..1493    +  promoter       hPGK promoter: human phosphoglycerate kinase 1 promoter
   1502..2074    +  intron         β-globin intron: intron from rabbit β-globin gene
   2128..2146    +  promoter       T7 promoter: promoter for bacteriophage T7 RNA polymerase
   2157..2777    +  CDS            tetR: TETR2_ECOLX - Experimental evidence at protein level: Swiss-Prot protein existence level 1. TetR is the repressor of the tetracycline resistance element; its N-terminal region forms a helix-turn-helix structure and binds DNA. Binding of tetracycline to TetR reduces the repressor affinity for the tetracycline resistance gene (tetA) promoter operator sites. From Escherichia coli.
   2923..3385    +  misc_feature   IRES: internal ribosome entry site (IRES) of the encephalomyocarditis virus (EMCV)
   3392..4429    +  CDS            HygR: hygromycin B phosphotransferase confers resistance to hygromycin
   4430..4489    +  CDS            PuroR (fragment): puromycin N-acetyltransferase; pac from Streptomyces alboniger; confers resistance to puromycin
   4532..4615    +  CDS            nef (fragment): NEF_HV1Z2 - Experimental evidence at protein level: Swiss-Prot protein existence level 1. Extracellular Nef protein targets CD4(+) T-lymphocytes for apoptosis by interacting with CXCR4 surface receptors. From Human immunodeficiency virus type 1 group M subtype D (isolate Z2/CDC-Z34) (HIV-1).
   4617..4850    +  LTR            3' LTR (ΔU3): self-inactivating 3' long terminal repeat (LTR) from HIV-1
   4922..5043    +  polyA_signal   SV40 poly(A) signal: SV40 polyadenylation signal
   5083..5218    +  rep_origin     SV40 ori: SV40 origin of replication
   5239..5257    -  promoter       T7 promoter: promoter for bacteriophage T7 RNA polymerase
   5265..5420    +  CDS            lacZα (fragment): LacZα fragment of β-galactosidase; lacZ fragment
   5425..5853    +  rep_origin     f1 ori (sequence partly withheld): f1 bacteriophage origin of replication; arrow indicates direction of (+) strand synthesis
   5906..6010    +  promoter       AmpR promoter: bla
   6011..6871    +  CDS            AmpR: β-lactamase; bla; confers resistance to ampicillin, carbenicillin, and related antibiotics
   7042..7630    +  rep_origin     ori: high-copy-number ColE1/pMB1/pBR322/pUC origin of replication
   7813..7905    +  CDS            lacI (fragment): lac repressor; lacI; The lac repressor binds to the lac operator to inhibit transcription in E. coli. This inhibition can be relieved by adding lactose or isopropyl-β-D-thiogalactopyranoside (IPTG).
   7918..7939    +  protein_bind   CAP binding site: CAP binding activates transcription in the presence of cAMP. E. coli catabolite activator protein
   7954..7984    +  promoter       lac promoter: promoter for the E. coli lac operon
   7992..8008    +  protein_bind   lac operator: The lac repressor binds to the lac operator to inhibit transcription in E. coli. This inhibition can be relieved by adding lactose or isopropyl-β-D-thiogalactopyranoside (IPTG). lac repressor encoded by lacI
   8053..8071    +  promoter       T3 promoter: promoter for bacteriophage T3 RNA polymerase
   8099..8325    +  promoter       RSV promoter: Rous sarcoma virus enhancer/promoter
   8326..8506    +  LTR            5' LTR (truncated): truncated 5' long terminal repeat (LTR) from HIV-1
   8553..8678    +  misc_feature   HIV-1 Ψ: packaging signal of human immunodeficiency virus type 1
   8662..9025    +  CDS            HIV-1 gag (fragment): gag protein from human immunodeficiency virus 1; gag
   9171..9404    +  misc_feature   RRE: The Rev response element (RRE) of HIV-1 allows for Rev-dependent mRNA export from the nucleus to the cytoplasm.
