[The description below was written by a language model from this plasmid's Addgene catalogue record and pLannotate feature annotations shown in this document.]
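Description:
EZ-Tet-pLKO-Hygro is an empty lentiviral RNAi backbone for tetracycline/doxycycline-inducible shRNA expression with hygromycin selection in transduced mammalian cells. It was derived from EZ-Tet-pLKO-Puro by excising the puromycin resistance gene and subcloning in a hygromycin resistance gene; a short PuroR remnant is still annotated just downstream of HygR. In bacteria the plasmid carries a ColE1/pUC-type origin and ampicillin resistance, along with an f1 origin. Although the origin is annotated as a high-copy type, the catalogue lists the plasmid as low copy, grown in a recombination-reduced strain suited to LTR-containing vectors. The catalogue gives a backbone size of 8,985 bp, whereas the sequenced record is 9,469 nt.

The viral frame has a third-generation, self-inactivating layout. An RSV promoter drives a truncated HIV-1 5' LTR, followed by the Ψ packaging signal, partial gag, the RRE, an env fragment, cPPT/CTS and a ΔU3 3' LTR, with an SV40 poly(A) signal and SV40 origin beyond it. Packaging functions must therefore be supplied in trans. Within the provirus, the H1-2O2 promoter, a human H1 Pol III promoter carrying Tet operators, sits upstream of the shRNA cloning position; no hairpin is present in this empty vector. A separate cassette uses the human PGK promoter and a rabbit β-globin intron to express TetR, followed by an EMCV IRES and the hygromycin phosphotransferase gene, so repressor and selection marker come from one transcript. TetR binds the operators and silences the H1 promoter until doxycycline releases it. This makes the vector an all-in-one system for conditional, reversible gene knockdown in stably selected cell populations.
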