Addgene plasmid #85972: EZ-Tet-pLKO-Hygro
Purpose: (Empty Backbone) Tet/Dox inducible shRNA lentivirus with hygromycin selection
Depositing lab: Cindy Miranti. Depositing organization: University of Arizona. Publication: A streamlined method for the design and cloning of shRNAs into an optimized Dox-inducible lentiviral vector. Frank SB, Schulz VV, Miranti CK. BMC Biotechnol. 2017 Feb 28;17(1):24. doi: 10.1186/s12896-017-0341-x. PubMed 28245848.
Backbone
  Vector backbone: EZ-Tet-pLKO-Puro
  Backbone size (bp): 8985
  Modifications to backbone: Cut out PuroR gene with BamHI and AatII and PCR subcloned in HygroR.
  Vector type: Lentiviral, RNAi
  Promoter: H1 / TetO
  Selectable markers: Hygromycin
Growth in bacteria
  Bacterial resistance: Ampicillin, 100 μg/mL
  Growth temperature: 37°C
  Growth strain: NEB Stable
  Copy number: Low Copy
Gene/Insert
  Sequencing primers: 5′ ATTAGTGAACGGATCTCGACGG; 3′ AACCCAGGGCTGCCTTGG
Terms and licenses: Academic/Nonprofit Terms; Industry Terms: Not Available to Industry
How to cite: EZ-Tet-pLKO-Hygro was a gift from Cindy Miranti (Addgene plasmid # 85972 ; http://n2t.net/addgene:85972 ; RRID:Addgene_85972)
